Addgene plasmid #213334: LTB4R2B-DuET
Purpose: The DuET construct encodes the named human GPCR engineered with a cleaved hemagglutinin signal peptide, a 5' FLAG and a 3' 1D4 epitope tag optimized for expression in mammalian cells and proteomics studies.
Depositing lab: Thomas Sakmar. Depositing organization: Rockefeller University. Publication: Multiplexed selectivity screening of anti-GPCR antibodies. Dahl L, Kotliar IB, Bendes A, Dodig-Crnkovic T, Fromm S, Elofsson A, Uhlen M, Sakmar TP, Schwenk JM. Sci Adv. 2023 May 3;9(18):eadf9297. doi: 10.1126/sciadv.adf9297. Epub 2023 May 3. PubMed 37134173.
Backbone
  Vector backbone: pcDNA 3.1 (+)
  Vector type: Mammalian Expression
Growth in bacteria
  Bacterial resistance: Ampicillin, 100 μg/mL
  Growth temperature: 37°C
  Growth strain: DH5alpha
  Copy number: High Copy
Gene/Insert
  Gene/Insert name: LTB4R2B (alt names: Leukotriene B4 receptor 2; BLT2, BLTR2, JULF2, NOP9, lt4r2)
  Species: H. sapiens (human)
  Entrez Gene: LTB4R2 (a.k.a. BLT2, BLTR2, JULF2, KPG_004, LTB4-R 2, LTB4-R2, NOP9)
  Promoter: CMV, T7
  Tag / fusion protein: FLAG (N terminal on insert); 1D4 (C terminal on insert)
  Cloning method: Gibson Cloning
Terms and licenses: Academic/Nonprofit Terms; Industry Terms: Not Available to Industry
Depositor comments: Class: A, Family: Leukotriene. Ensembl ID: ENSG00000213906, Uniprot ID: Q9NPC1
How to cite: LTB4R2B-DuET was a gift from Thomas Sakmar (Addgene plasmid # 213334 ; http://n2t.net/addgene:213334 ; RRID:Addgene_213334)
