[The description below was written by a language model from this plasmid's Addgene catalogue record and pLannotate feature annotations shown in this document.]
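Description:
LTB4R2B-DuET is a mammalian expression plasmid built on the pcDNA 3.1 (+) backbone that carries the human leukotriene B4 receptor 2 (LTB4R2, also called BLT2), a class A GPCR of the leukotriene family described as a low-affinity receptor for LTB4 and related leukotrienes. The full sequenced record is about 6.6 kb. In bacteria it is maintained at high copy through a ColE1/pUC-type origin and selected with ampicillin via the β-lactamase gene. An f1 origin is also present. For mammalian cells, the backbone carries a neomycin/kanamycin phosphotransferase gene driven by the SV40 enhancer/early promoter and terminated by an SV40 poly(A) signal, which is the standard arrangement for G418 selection of stable transfectants.

The receptor cassette is transcribed from the CMV immediate-early enhancer and promoter and terminated by the bovine growth hormone poly(A) signal. A T7 promoter sits between CMV and the coding region, allowing in vitro transcription. According to the catalogue entry, the "DuET" design places a cleavable hemagglutinin signal peptide and a FLAG epitope at the N terminus and a 1D4 epitope at the C terminus of the receptor, with the insert assembled by Gibson cloning. The automated annotation detects the LTB4R2 coding sequence and a short FLAG-type match immediately upstream of it, but does not call the signal peptide or the 1D4 tag, so those rest on the depositor's description. Small annotated fragments, such as the truncated HIV LTR, lacI, ble and bom matches, appear to be partial matches rather than functional parts.

The dual tagging gives two independent handles for capture and detection of the expressed receptor. This suits the stated purpose of mammalian expression and proteomics studies, and the associated publication used such constructs for multiplexed selectivity screening of anti-GPCR antibodies.
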