Features (pLannotate 1.2.2; 21 found; start..end, strand, type, name):
    266..694     -  rep_origin     f1 ori (sequence partly withheld): f1 bacteriophage origin of replication; arrow indicates direction of (+) strand synthesis
    715..736     -  promoter       SV40 promoter (fragment): SV40 enhancer and early promoter
    740..964     -  polyA_signal   bGH poly(A) signal: bovine growth hormone polyadenylation signal
   1089..2162    -  CDS            LTB4R2: LT4R2_HUMAN - Also known as BLT2R, BLTR2. Experimental evidence at transcript level: Swiss-Prot protein existence level 2. Low-affinity receptor for leukotrienes including leukotriene B4. Mediates chemotaxis of granulocytes and macrophages. The response is mediated via G-proteins that activate a phosphatidylinositol-calcium second messenger system. The rank order of affinities for the leukotrienes is LTB4 > 12-epi-LTB4 > LTB5 > LTB3. From Homo sapiens (Human).
   2175..2195    -  CDS            3xFLAG (fragment): three tandem FLAG® epitope tags
   2294..2312    -  promoter       T7 promoter: promoter for bacteriophage T7 RNA polymerase
   2328..2361    -  LTR            5' LTR (truncated) (fragment): truncated 5' long terminal repeat (LTR) from HIV-1
   2357..2560    -  promoter       CMV promoter: human cytomegalovirus (CMV) immediate early promoter
   2561..2940    -  enhancer       CMV enhancer: human cytomegalovirus immediate early enhancer
   3095..3147    +  misc_feature   bom (fragment): basis of mobility region from pBR322
   3206..3310    +  promoter       AmpR promoter: bla
   3311..4171    +  CDS            AmpR: β-lactamase; bla; confers resistance to ampicillin, carbenicillin, and related antibiotics
   4342..4930    +  rep_origin     ori: high-copy-number ColE1/pMB1/pBR322/pUC origin of replication
   5113..5205    +  CDS            lacI (fragment): lac repressor; lacI; The lac repressor binds to the lac operator to inhibit transcription in E. coli. This inhibition can be relieved by adding lactose or isopropyl-β-D-thiogalactopyranoside (IPTG).
   5218..5239    +  protein_bind   CAP binding site: CAP binding activates transcription in the presence of cAMP. E. coli catabolite activator protein
   5254..5284    +  promoter       lac promoter: promoter for the E. coli lac operon
   5292..5308    +  protein_bind   lac operator: The lac repressor binds to the lac operator to inhibit transcription in E. coli. This inhibition can be relieved by adding lactose or isopropyl-β-D-thiogalactopyranoside (IPTG). lac repressor encoded by lacI
   5381..5502    -  polyA_signal   SV40 poly(A) signal: SV40 polyadenylation signal
   5497..5655    -  CDS            ble (fragment): BLE_KLEPN - Experimental evidence at protein level: Swiss-Prot protein existence level 1. Binding protein with a strong affinity to the bleomycin family of antibiotics. Binds to CL990; an antimitotic-antibiotic compound. From Klebsiella pneumoniae.
   5679..6470    -  CDS            neo: KKA2_KLEPN - Also known as kan, nptII. Experimental evidence at protein level: Swiss-Prot protein existence level 1. Resistance to kanamycin, neomycin, paromomycin, ribostamycin, butirosin and gentamicin B. From Klebsiella pneumoniae.
   6537..252     -  promoter       SV40 promoter (across the origin): SV40 enhancer and early promoter
>Addgene plasmid #213334 | LTB4R2B-DuET | addgene full sequence | sequence record 431823 | Addgene NGS Result
TGCATAAATAAAAAAAATTAGTCAGCCATGGGGCGGAGAATGGGCGGAACTGGGCGGAGTTAGGGGCGGG
ATGGGCGGAGTTAGGGGCGGGACTATGGTTGCTGACTAATTGAGATGCATGCTTTGCATACTTCTGCCTG
CTGGGGAGCCTGGGGACTTTCCACACCTGGTTGCTGACTAATTGAGATGCATGCTTTGCATACTTCTGCC
TGCTGGGGAGCCTGGGGACTTTCCACACCCTAACTGACACACATTCCACAGAATTAATTCGCGTTAAATT
TTTGTTAAATCAGCTCATTTTTTAACCAATAGGCCGAAATCGGCAAAATCCCTTATAAATCAAAAGAATA
GACCGAGATAGGGT
[37 nt withheld, positions 365-401]
AAAGAACGTGGACTCCAACGTCAAAGG
[49 nt withheld, positions 429-477]
T
[91 nt withheld, positions 479-569]
G
[124 nt withheld, positions 571-694]
GGGGATACCCCCTAGAGCCCCAGCTGGTTCTTTCCGCCTCAGAAGCCATAGAGCCCACCGCATCCCCAGC
ATGCCTGCTATTGTCTTCCCAATCCTCCCCCTTGCTGTCCTGCCCCACCCCACCCCCCAGAATAGAATGA
CACCTACTCAGACAATGCGATGCAATTTCCTCATTTTATTAGGAAAGGACAGTGGGAGTGGCACCTTCCA
GGGTCAAGGAAGGCACGGGGGAGGGGCAAACAACAGATGGCTGGCAACTAGAAGGCACAGTCGAGGCTGA
TCAGCGGGTTTAAACGGGCCCTCTAGATTAGGCAGGGGCCACCTGAGAAGTCTCGGTCTTAGACACGGTG
GTGCTGGCCTCATCGAATTCACCGGTGCGTCCACCGGTATCGATCAGGTCCCATTCGGGGCCATCCTTTT
CCATCCCACCTCCTGGATCTCCATTACCCCTGCCCTGTCCAACGACCTTCAGCTGGGGGGTGGTCCGAAG
TTCCATAGTCCCCTCTCTGCTTCTTCCACCCCCCCGGGCTTCACCAGACCCCTCAAACAGCCGAGTGAGG
AACCGCGGGCCTGCCCTGGGCAGAAGGTCGCCGGCTGTAAAGACATACAGAACTGGGTTAACTGAAGAGC
TGAAGAAGGCAAGAGCTGTCGTGCCGGCGCGTGCGGCCTGGCCTGCCCCCCCGAGTTTGGCAAGCGCTCC
TTCAGGGGGAGCCAAGGCAGCCACTGCCTGCAACAGATTAACTGCGTGGTATGGGGCCCACAGCAGTCCG
AAAGCCAGCACAATAGCAGAGACCAGTCGTCCCACTCTGGCTCCATGGCGCCCACTGCCCCACCGTGCGC
CCCTGAGTCTGGCCAGGGTAACGCTATAACACCCGAGCATGAGCCCGAAGGGGAGCACAAAGGCGGTCAG
GGTTTCGAGAGACAGGTGAGCAGCAGCGTGCACCGGGCTTGGATGGCACAGCTGACAGACCCGATCCCTC
CACAGGTGTCTATAAACTGCAGCAGGCACGGCCAAGAGAAGGGCTGCCAGCCATACGGCAAGGAGAAGCC
GTCGTGCCAACGCTGGAGATCTCAGGCGGGGGGCCAGGAAGGGTCGTGTCACAGCCAAACACCGCTGCAG
AGAAAGCAGCCCAGTCAGGAGCACAGAGGCATACATACTCAGGGCGCAAACATAGTACACAGCCTTACAC
CCTGCCTGTCCCAGCGGCCAAGCCTGCCTTGTCAGAAATGCAACGAACAAGGGAGTCAGCAGAAGGACGG
CTCCGTCAGCGAGGGCCAGGTGCAGCACCAGAGTGGCGGCCAGTGGTCGTCCTCGCGCTGGCCGCCATCC
AGCCAAGCTCCAAACAACGAAGCCATTGCCGGGGAGACCCAAGAGTGCAGCGAGCAAAAGGAAAGCGGTT
CCGGTGGCCCTAGATGTTTTCCAGGACAGCAGAGTTTCATTGCCAGGAGGCCTATAGCAGACACTCATAT
CGATGCTGGCGTCATCATCGTCCTTGTAGTCGGCGAATACCAGGCAGAAGATGTAGCTCAGGGCGATGAT
CGTCTTCATGGTGGCGCGGCCGCTAAGCTTAAGTTTAAACGCTAGCCAGCTTGGGTCTCCCTATAGTGAG
TCGTATTAATTTCGATAAGCCAGTAAGCAGTGGGTTCTCTAGTTAGCCAGAGAGCTCTGCTTATATAGAC
CTCCCACCGTACACGCCTACCGCCCATTTGCGTCAATGGGGCGGAGTTGTTACGACATTTTGGAAAGTCC
CGTTGATTTTGGTGCCAAAACAAACTCCCATTGACGTCAATGGGGTGGAGACTTGGAAATCCCCGTGAGT
CAAACCGCTATCCACGCCCATTGATGTACTGCCAAAACCGCATCACCATGGTAATAGCGATGACTAATAC
GTAGATGTACTGCCAAGTAGGAAAGTCCCATAAGGTCATGTACTGGGCATAATGCCAGGCGGGCCATTTA
CCGTCATTGACGTCAATAGGGGGCGTACTTGGCATATGATACACTTGATGTACTGCCAAGTGGGCAGTTT
ACCGTAAATACTCCACCCATTGACGTCAATGGAAAGTCCCTATTGGCGTTACTATGGGAACATACGTCAT
TATTGACGTCAATGGGCGGGGGTCGTTGGGCGGTCAGCCAGGCGGGCCATTTACCGTAAGTTATGTAACG
CGGAACTCCATATATGGGCTATGAACTAATGACCCCGTAATTGATTACTATTAATAACTAGTCAATAATC
AATGTCAACGCGTATATCTGGCCCGTACATCGCGAAGCAGCGCAAAACGCCTAACCCTAAGCAGATTCTT
CATGCAAATGTCGGTCAAGCCTTGCCTTGTTGTAGCTTAAATTTTGCTCGCGCACTACTCAGCGACCTCC
AACACACAAGCAGGGAGCAGATACTGGCTTAACTATGCGGCATCAGAGCAGATTGTACTGAGAGTGCACC
ATAGGGGATCGGGAGATCTCCCGATCCGTCGACGTCAGGTGGCACTTTTCGGGGAAATGTGCGCGGAACC
CCTATTTGTTTATTTTTCTAAATACATTCAAATATGTATCCGCTCATGAGACAATAACCCTGATAAATGC
TTCAATAATATTGAAAAAGGAAGAGTATGAGTATTCAACATTTCCGTGTCGCCCTTATTCCCTTTTTTGC
GGCATTTTGCCTTCCTGTTTTTGCTCACCCAGAAACGCTGGTGAAAGTAAAAGATGCTGAAGATCAGTTG
GGTGCACGAGTGGGTTACATCGAACTGGATCTCAACAGCGGTAAGATCCTTGAGAGTTTTCGCCCCGAAG
AACGTTTTCCAATGATGAGCACTTTTAAAGTTCTGCTATGTGGCGCGGTATTATCCCGTATTGACGCCGG
GCAAGAGCAACTCGGTCGCCGCATACACTATTCTCAGAATGACTTGGTTGAGTACTCACCAGTCACAGAA
AAGCATCTTACGGATGGCATGACAGTAAGAGAATTATGCAGTGCTGCCATAACCATGAGTGATAACACTG
CGGCCAACTTACTTCTGACAACGATCGGAGGACCGAAGGAGCTAACCGCTTTTTTGCACAACATGGGGGA
TCATGTAACTCGCCTTGATCGTTGGGAACCGGAGCTGAATGAAGCCATACCAAACGACGAGCGTGACACC
ACGATGCCTGTAGCAATGGCAACAACGTTGCGCAAACTATTAACTGGCGAACTACTTACTCTAGCTTCCC
GGCAACAATTAATAGACTGGATGGAGGCGGATAAAGTTGCAGGACCACTTCTGCGCTCGGCCCTTCCGGC
TGGCTGGTTTATTGCTGATAAATCTGGAGCCGGTGAGCGTGGGTCTCGCGGTATCATTGCAGCACTGGGG
CCAGATGGTAAGCCCTCCCGTATCGTAGTTATCTACACGACGGGGAGTCAGGCAACTATGGATGAACGAA
ATAGACAGATCGCTGAGATAGGTGCCTCACTGATTAAGCATTGGTAACTGTCAGACCAAGTTTACTCATA
TATACTTTAGATTGATTTAAAACTTCATTTTTAATTTAAAAGGATCTAGGTGAAGATCCTTTTTGATAAT
CTCATGACCAAAATCCCTTAACGTGAGTTTTCGTTCCACTGAGCGTCAGACCCCGTAGAAAAGATCAAAG
GATCTTCTTGAGATCCTTTTTTTCTGCGCGTAATCTGCTGCTTGCAAACAAAAAAACCACCGCTACCAGC
GGTGGTTTGTTTGCCGGATCAAGAGCTACCAACTCTTTTTCCGAAGGTAACTGGCTTCAGCAGAGCGCAG
ATACCAAATACCGTTCTTCTAGTGTAGCCGTAGTTAGGCCACCACTTCAAGAACTCTGTAGCACCGCCTA
CATACCTCGCTCTGCTAATCCTGTTACCAGTGGCTGCTGCCAGTGGCGATAAGTCGTGTCTTACCGGGTT
GGACTCAAGACGATAGTTACCGGATAAGGCGCAGCGGTCGGGCTGAACGGGGGGTTCGTGCACACAGCCC
AGCTTGGAGCGAACGACCTACACCGAACTGAGATACCTACAGCGTGAGCTATGAGAAAGCGCCACGCTTC
CCGAAGGGAGAAAGGCGGACAGGTATCCGGTAAGCGGCAGGGTCGGAACAGGAGAGCGCACGAGGGAGCT
TCCAGGGGGAAACGCCTGGTATCTTTATAGTCCTGTCGGGTTTCGCCACCTCTGACTTGAGCGTCGATTT
TTGTGATGCTCGTCAGGGGGGCGGAGCCTATGGAAAAACGCCAGCAACGCGGCCTTTTTACGGTTCCTGG
CCTTTTGCTGGCCTTTTGCTCACATGTTCTTTCCTGCGTTATCCCCTGATTCTGTGGATAACCGTATTAC
CGCCTTTGAGTGAGCTGATACCGCTCGCCGCAGCCGAACGACCGAGCGCAGCGAGTCAGTGAGCGAGGAA
GCGGAAGAGCGCCCAATACGCAAACCGCCTCTCCCCGCGCGTTGGCCGATTCATTAATGCAGCTGGCACG
ACAGGTTTCCCGACTGGAAAGCGGGCAGTGAGCGCAACGCAATTAATGTGAGTTAGCTCACTCATTAGGC
ACCCCAGGCTTTACACTTTATGCTTCCGGCTCGTATGTTGTGTGGAATTGTGAGCGGATAACAATTTCAC
ACAGGAAACAGCTATGACCATGATTACGCCAAGCTCTAGCTAGAGGTCGACGGTATACAGACATGATAAG
ATACATTGATGAGTTTGGACAAACCACAACTAGAATGCAGTGAAAAAAATGCTTTATTTGTGAAATTTGT
GATGCTATTGCTTTATTTGTAACCATTATAAGCTGCAATAAACAAGTTGGGGTGGGCGAAGAACTCCAGC
ATGAGATCCCCGCGCTGGAGGATCATCCAGCCGGCGTCCCGGAAAACGATTCCGAAGCCCAACCTTTCAT
AGAAGGCGGCGGTGGAATCGAAATCTCGTGATGGCAGGTTGGGCGTCGCTTGGTCGGTCATTTCGAACCC
CAGAGTCCCGCTCAGAAGAACTCGTCAAGAAGGCGATAGAAGGCGATGCGCTGCGAATCGGGAGCGGCGA
TACCGTAAAGCACGAGGAAGCGGTCAGCCCATTCGCCGCCAAGCTCTTCAGCAATATCACGGGTAGCCAA
CGCTATGTCCTGATAGCGGTCCGCCACACCCAGCCGGCCACAGTCGATGAATCCAGAAAAGCGGCCATTT
TCCACCATGATATTCGGCAAGCAGGCATCGCCATGGGTCACGACGAGATCCTCGCCGTCGGGCATGCGCG
CCTTGAGCCTGGCGAACAGTTCGGCTGGCGCGAGCCCCTGATGCTCTTCGTCCAGATCATCCTGATCGAC
AAGACCGGCTTCCATCCGAGTACGTGCTCGCTCGATGCGATGTTTCGCTTGGTGGTCGAATGGGCAGGTA
GCCGGATCAAGCGTATGCAGCCGCCGCATTGCATCAGCCATGATGGATACTTTCTCGGCAGGAGCAAGGT
GAGATGACAGGAGATCCTGCCCCGGCACTTCGCCCAATAGCAGCCAGTCCCTTCCCGCTTCAGTGACAAC
GTCGAGCACAGCTGCGCAAGGAACGCCCGTCGTGGCCAGCCACGATAGCCGCGCTGCCTCGTCCTGCAGT
TCATTCAGGGCACCGGACAGGTCGGTCTTGACAAAAAGAACCGGGCGCCCCTGCGCTGACAGCCGGAACA
CGGCGGCATCAGAGCAGCCGATTGTCTGTTGTGCCCAGTCATAGCCGAATAGCCTCTCCACCCAAGCGGC
CGGAGAACCTGCGTGCAATCCATCTTGTTCAATCATGCGAAACGATCCTCATCCTGTCTCTTGATCAGAT
CCGAAAATGGATATACAAGCTCCCGGGAGCTTTTTGCAAAAGCCTAGGCCTCCAAAAAAGCCTCCTCACT
ACTTCTGGAATAGCTCAGAGGCAGAGGCGGCCTCGGCCTC
